Addgene plasmid #27025: pQCXIH-Flag Smad3 WT
Depositing lab: Joan Massague. Depositing organization: Memorial Sloan-Kettering Cancer Center. Publication: Ubiquitin ligase Nedd4L targets activated Smad2/3 to limit TGF-beta signaling. Gao S, Alarcon C, Sapkota G, Rahman S, Chen PY, Goerner N, Macias MJ, Erdjument-Bromage H, Tempst P, Massague J. Mol Cell. 2009 Nov 13. 36(3):457-68. 10.1016/j.molcel.2009.09.043 PubMed 19917253.
Backbone
  Vector backbone: pQCXIH
  Backbone manufacturer: Clontech
  Backbone size w/o insert (bp): 7800
  Vector type: Mammalian Expression, Retroviral
  Selectable markers: Hygromycin
Growth in bacteria
  Bacterial resistance: Ampicillin, 100 μg/mL
  Growth temperature: 37°C
  Growth strain: DH5alpha
  Copy number: High Copy
Gene/Insert
  Gene/Insert name: Smad3
  Species: H. sapiens (human)
  Insert size (bp): 1300
  Entrez Gene: SMAD3 (a.k.a. HSPC193, HsT17436, JV15-2, LDS1C, LDS3, MADH3, hMAD-3, hSMAD3, mad3)
  Tag / fusion protein: Flag (N terminal on insert)
  Cloning method: Restriction Enzyme; 5′ cloning site blunt end cloning (destroyed during cloning); 3′ cloning site blunt end cloning (destroyed during cloning)
  Sequencing primers: 5′ LNCX; 3′ IRES-R
Terms and licenses: Academic/Nonprofit Terms; Industry Terms: Not Available to Industry
Depositor comments: cDNA PCRed from pCS2-Flag Smad3 with 5' primer containing Flag tag.
How to cite: pQCXIH-Flag Smad3 WT was a gift from Joan Massague (Addgene plasmid # 27025 ; http://n2t.net/addgene:27025 ; RRID:Addgene_27025)
