[The description below was written by a language model from this plasmid's Addgene catalogue record.]
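Description:
pQCXIH-Flag Smad3 WT is a retroviral mammalian expression plasmid built on the commercial pQCXIH backbone (about 7.8 kb without insert). It carries wild-type human SMAD3 cDNA of roughly 1.3 kb with a Flag epitope fused to the N terminus. The insert was amplified by PCR from an earlier pCS2-Flag Smad3 plasmid, with the Flag tag encoded in the 5′ primer. It was placed into the vector by blunt-end cloning, which destroyed both flanking cloning sites. In bacteria the plasmid is maintained at high copy under ampicillin selection. In mammalian cells, hygromycin resistance allows selection of transduced or transfected populations.

No feature table accompanies the record, so the promoter and other regulatory elements are not explicitly listed. The use of an IRES-directed reverse sequencing primer indicates that an IRES lies downstream of the insert. This fits the bicistronic design implied by the backbone name, in which the gene of interest and the hygromycin marker are expressed from a single transcript, so that drug-resistant cells should also express Flag-Smad3. As a retroviral vector, it is meant to be introduced into a packaging cell line to produce viral particles. These particles integrate the expression cassette stably into target cells.

Smad3 is a receptor-regulated transducer of TGF-β signalling, and the Flag tag allows detection and immunoprecipitation of the exogenous protein. The associated publication concerns targeting of activated Smad2/3 by the ubiquitin ligase Nedd4L to limit TGF-β signalling. The "WT" designation suggests that the construct serves as the wild-type reference in such experiments, although the record does not describe any mutant counterparts.
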