>Addgene plasmid #27025 | pQCXIH-Flag Smad3 WT | addgene partial sequence | sequence record 33259 | 27025 with LNCX
AACGGACCTGCAGGAATTGATCCGCGGCCGCACCGGTGTGACCATGGACTACAAGGACGACGATGACAAG
TCGTCCATCCTGCCTTTCACTCCCCCGATCGTGAAGCGCCTGCTGGGCTGGAAGAAGGGCGAGCAGAACG
GGCAGGAGGAGAAATGGTGCGAGAAGGCGGTCAAGAGCCTGGTCAAGAAACTCAAGAAGACGGGGCAGCT
GGACGAGCTGGAGAAGGCCATCACCACGCAGAACGTCAACACCAAGTGCATCACCATCCCCAGGTCCCTG
GATGGCCGGTTGCAGGTGTCCCATCGGAAGGGGCTCCCTCATGTCATCTACTGCCGCCTGTGGCGATGGC
CAGACCTGCACAGCCACCACGAGCTGCGGGCCATGGAGCTGTGTGAGTTCGCCTTCAATATGAAGAAGGA
CGAGGTGTGCGTCAATCCCTACCACTACCAGAGAGTAGAGACACCAGTTCTACCTCCTGTGTTGGTGCCA
CGCCACACAGAGATCCCGGCCGAGTTCCCCCCACTGGACGACTACAGCCATTCCATCCCCGAAAACACTA
ACTTCCCCGCAGGCATC
